Addgene plasmid #229030: pTE5415
Purpose: Expression vector for 10xHis-phi29 DNA polymerase (wild-type): PT7-lacO-g10leader-p2 wt-T7 terminator, CamR
Depositing lab: Tobias Erb. Depositing organization: Max Planck Institute for Terrestrial Microbiology. Publication: Genetically encoded control of in vitro transcription-translation coupled DNA replication. Barthel S, Hoffmann-Becking M, Karimov IG, Erb TJ. bioRxiv 2025.07.08.663768; doi: 10.1101/2025.07.08.663768.
Backbone
  Vector backbone: pME_G_E_0008_pET16b_entry vector_sfGFP
  Vector type: Bacterial Expression
Growth in bacteria
  Bacterial resistance: Chloramphenicol, 25 μg/mL
  Growth temperature: 37°C
  Growth strain: DH5alpha
  Copy number: Unknown
Gene/Insert
  Gene/Insert name: PT7-lacO-g10lead-10xHisTag-phi29 DNAP_wt
  Promoter: PT7-lacO
  Tag / fusion protein: 10x His-tag + Factor Xa recognition site (N terminal on backbone)
  Cloning method: Golden Gate
  Sequencing primers: 5′ ATGCGTCCGGCGTAG; 3′ GAAGCCTGCATAACGCGAAG
Terms and licenses: Academic/Nonprofit Terms; Industry Terms: Not Available to Industry
Depositor comments: Please visit https://doi.org/10.1101/2025.07.08.663768 bioRxiv preprint.
How to cite: pTE5415 was a gift from Tobias Erb (Addgene plasmid # 229030 ; http://n2t.net/addgene:229030 ; RRID:Addgene_229030)
