[The description below was written by a language model from this plasmid's Addgene catalogue record, the feature table of its GenBank file and pLannotate feature annotations shown in this document.]
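Description:
pTE5415 is a bacterial expression plasmid of about 5.5 kb for producing wild-type phi29 DNA polymerase (the product of phage phi29 gene 2, "p2") with an N-terminal tag. It was built by Golden Gate assembly into a pET16b-derived entry vector that originally carried an sfGFP placeholder. The plasmid replicates in E. coli from a pMB1/ColE1-type origin and is selected with chloramphenicol through a cat gene driven by its own promoter and followed by a lambda t0 terminator. The catalogue lists the copy number as unknown. A fragment of a tetracycline resistance gene detected upstream of the lacI cassette appears to be a backbone remnant rather than a functional marker.

The expression unit consists of a T7 promoter immediately followed by a lac operator, the T7 gene 10 leader with its efficient ribosome binding site, and an open reading frame encoding a 10xHis tag, a Factor Xa cleavage site and the polymerase. The His tag allows metal-affinity purification, and the Factor Xa site permits its removal afterwards. The catalogue describes the downstream terminator as a T7 terminator, whereas automated annotation of the sequenced plasmid matches this element to a his operon terminator, so its identity is ambiguous in the record. A plasmid-borne lacI gene, under a promoter annotated as lacI or lacIq, supplies repressor that keeps the T7-lacO promoter off until an inducer such as IPTG is added, in hosts or extracts that supply T7 RNA polymerase.

Phi29 polymerase is a highly processive, strand-displacing, high-fidelity replicase. The associated work concerns genetically encoded control of DNA replication coupled to in vitro transcription-translation, and related plasmids in the series place p2 under TetR- or EilR-regulated promoters. Annotated qPCR primer sites within the origin suggest that plasmid amounts were quantified in such experiments.
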