LOCUS       pTE5415_[pSB0112_0_04_phi29_DNAP_wt] 5525 bp DNA circular UNA 27-OCT-2024
DEFINITION  Expression vector for N-terminal His-tagged phi29 DNA polymerase
            wild-type.
ACCESSION   urn.local.BarthelS.46l-idhjfyu
VERSION     urn.local.BarthelS.46l-idhjfyu
KEYWORDS    .
SOURCE
  ORGANISM  .
FEATURES             Location/Qualifiers
     promoter        31..48
                     /note="T7 RNA polymerase promoter"
                     /regulatory_class="promoter"
                     /note="Derived using Geneious Prime 2020.1.2 'Annotate from
                     Database' based on nucleotide similarity"
                     /Transferred_From="T7"
                     /Transferred_Similarity="100.00%"
                     /Primary_Match="100.00%; Adjusted-Interval-0:0/0; T7"
                     /label="T7"
     Operator        54..72
                     /kind="operator"
                     /note="Lac operon operator"
                     /note="Derived using Geneious Prime 2020.1.2 'Annotate from
                     Database' based on nucleotide similarity"
                     /X-Transferred_From="lacO"
                     /X-Transferred_Similarity="100.00%"
                     /X-Primary_Match="100.00%; Adjusted-Interval-0:0/0; lacO"
                     /modified_by="BarthelS"
                     /note="Derived using Geneious Prime 2024.0.7 'Annotate from
                     Database' based on nucleotide similarity"
                     /Transferred_From="pTE5428
                     [pSB0156_1_revTU1_PT7-lacO-RBS35-TetR-T7term]"
                     /Transferred_Similarity="100.00%"
                     /Primary_Match="100.00%; Adjusted-Interval-0:0/0; lacO
                     (pTE5428 [pSB0156_1_revTU1_PT7-lacO-RBS35-TetR-T7term])"
                     /Alternative_Match="100.00%; Adjusted-Interval-0:0/0; lacO
                     (pTE5429 [pSB0163_1_revTU1_PT7-lacO-RBS35-EilR-T7term])"
                     /Alternative_Match="100.00%; Adjusted-Interval-0:0/0; lacO
                     (pTE5431
                     [pSB0160_revTU1:PT7-TetR_Spacer002_TU2:PT7-tetO-p2_wt] )"
                     /Alternative_Match="100.00%; Adjusted-Interval-0:0/0; lacO
                     (pTE5432
                     [pSB0162_revTU1:PT7-TetR_Spacer002_TU2:PT7-tetO-p2_wt
                     dead])"
                     /Alternative_Match="100.00%; Adjusted-Interval-0:0/0; lacO
                     (pTE5433
                     [pSB0165_revTU1:PT7-EilR_Spacer002_TU2:PT7-tetO-p2_wt] )"
                     /Alternative_Match="100.00%; Adjusted-Interval-0:0/0; lacO
                     (pTE5434
                     [pSB0166_revTU1:PT7-EilR_Spacer002_TU2:PT7-tetO-p2_dead])"
                     /Alternative_Match="100.00%; Adjusted-Interval-0:0/0; lacO
                     (pTE5435
                     [pSB0167_revTU1:PT7-TetR_Spacer002_TU2:PT7-tetO-B0032_p2_w
                     t])"
                     /Alternative_Match="100.00%; Adjusted-Interval-0:0/0; lacO
                     (pTE5436
                     [pSB0168_revTU1:PT7-TetR_Spacer002_TU2:PT7-tetO-B0034-p2_w
                     t])"
                     /Alternative_Match="100.00%; Adjusted-Interval-0:0/0; lacO
                     (pTE5437
                     [pSB0169_revTU1:PT7-TetR_Spacer002_TU2:PT7-tetO-B0064-p2_w
                     t])"
                     /Alternative_Match="100.00%; Adjusted-Interval-0:0/0; lacO
                     (pTE5438
                     [pSB0170_revTU1:PT7-EilR_Spacer002_TU2:PT7-tetO-B0032-p2_w
                     t])"
                     /label="lacO"
     RBS             104..110
                     /SECDrawAs="Label"
                     /modified_by="BarthelS"
                     /label="RBS"
     CDS             118..1908
                     /created_by="BarthelS"
                     /modified_by="BarthelS"
                     /label="10xHis-phi29 DNAP"
     misc_feature    124..153
                     /kind="tag"
                     /note="6X polyhistidine tag used for protein purification"
                     /Color="#FFFFB9"
                     /note="Derived using Geneious Prime 2020.1.2 'Annotate from
                     Database' based on protein similarity"
                     /Transferred_From="polyhistidine"
                     /Transferred_Translation_Similarity="100.00%"
                     /Primary_Match="100.00%; Adjusted-Interval-0:0/0;
                     polyhistidine"
                     /Alternative_Match="100.00%; Adjusted-Interval-0:3/3;
                     polyhistidine"
                     /label="polyhistidine"
     misc_feature    166..177
                     /kind="recognition site"
                     /note="factor Xa recognition and cleavage site"
                     /note="Derived using Geneious Prime 2020.1.2 'Annotate from
                     Database' based on protein similarity"
                     /Transferred_From="factor XA site"
                     /Transferred_Translation_Similarity="100.00%"
                     /Primary_Match="100.00%; Adjusted-Interval-0:0/0; factor XA
                     site"
                     /label="factor XA site"
     terminator      1950..2007
                     /created_by="Daniel"
                     /label="Terminator"
     primer_bind     complement(2011..2030)
                     /Mismatches=0 /%GC="55.0"
                     /Hairpin_Tm="47.0"
                     /Self_Dimer_Tm="15.9"
                     /Tm="60.0"
                     /Sequence="GAAGCCTGCATAACGCGAAG"
                     /created_by="primer3"
                     /note="Derived using Geneious Prime 2022.1.1 'Annotate from
                     Database' based on nucleotide similarity"
                     /Transferred_From="oSB0020_lvl0_seq_rev"
                     /Transferred_Similarity="100.00%"
                     /Primary_Match="100.00%; Adjusted-Interval-0:0/0;
                     oSB0020_lvl0_seq_r ev"
                     /label="oSB0020_lvl0_seq_rev"
     rep_origin      complement(2202..2790)
                     /created_by="Daniel"
                     /modified_by="Daniel"
                     /label="pMB1"
     primer_bind     2424..2444
                     /created_by="Hoffmann-Becking"
                     /Sequence="GGTGTAGGTCGTTCGCTCCAA"
                     /Tm="62.4" /%GC="57.1"
                     /Hairpin_Tm="None"
                     /Self_Dimer_Tm="8.3"
                     /modified_by="BarthelS"
                     /label="oMHB010_qPCR_fw"
     primer_bind     complement(2560..2583)
                     /created_by="Hoffmann-Becking"
                     /Sequence="CCTCGCTCTGCTAATCCTGTTACC"
                     /Tm="62.8" /%GC="54.2"
                     /Hairpin_Tm="None"
                     /Self_Dimer_Tm="None"
                     /modified_by="BarthelS"
                     /label="oMHB011_qPCR_rev"
     terminator      2973..3067
                     /created_by="Daniel"
                     /label="Terminator"
     CDS             complement(3088..3747)
                     /created_by="Daniel"
                     /label="cat"
     terminator      3931..3974
                     /created_by="Daniel"
                     /label="Terminator"
     regulatory      4053..4074
                     /note="catabolite activator protein binding site"
                     /regulatory_class="other"
                     /note="Derived using Geneious Prime 2020.1.2 'Annotate from
                     Database' based on nucleotide similarity"
                     /Transferred_From="CAP BS"
                     /Transferred_Similarity="95.45%"
                     /Primary_Match="95.45%; Adjusted-Interval-0:0/0; CAP BS"
                     /label="CAP BS"
     CDS             complement(<4087..5169)
                     /gene="lacI"
                     /SECDrawAs="Gene"
                     /SECStyleId=1
                     /label="lacI CDS"
     promoter        complement(5170..5247)
                     /note="lacIq promoter region"
                     /regulatory_class="promoter"
                     /note="Derived using Geneious Prime 2020.1.2 'Annotate from
                     Database' based on nucleotide similarity"
                     /Transferred_From="lacIq"
                     /Transferred_Similarity="98.72%"
                     /Primary_Match="98.72%; Adjusted-Interval-0:0/0; lacIq"
                     /label="lacIq"
     primer_bind     5514..3
                     /created_by="BarthelS"
                     /Sequence="ATGCGTCCGGCGTAG"
                     /Tm="55.9" /%GC="66.7"
                     /Hairpin_Tm="47.9"
                     /Self_Dimer_Tm="17.4"
                     /modified_by="BarthelS"
                     /note="Derived using Geneious Prime 2022.1.1 'Annotate from
                     Database' based on nucleotide similarity"
                     /Transferred_From="oSB0118_pETup42bp"
                     /Transferred_Similarity="100.00%"
                     /Primary_Match="100.00%; Adjusted-Interval-0:0/0;
                     oSB0118_pETup42bp< /a>"
                     /Alternative_Match="100.00%; Adjusted-Interval-0:0/0;
                     oSB0118_pETup42bp< /a>"
                     /label="oSB0118_pETup42bp"
ORIGIN
        1 tagaggatcg agatctcgat cccgcgaaat taatacgact cactataggg gaattgtgag
       61 cggataacaa ttcccctcta gaaataattt tgtttaactt taagaaggag atataccatg
      121 ggccatcatc atcatcatca tcatcatcat cacagcagcg gccatatcga aggtcgtcat
      181 gggtctcgaa tgccgcgtaa aatgtacagc tgcgattttg aaacgacgac gaaagttgaa
      241 gattgccgtg tctgggccta tggttatatg aacatcgaag accattcaga atataaaatt
      301 ggcaactcgc tggatgaatt tatggcgtgg gtgctgaaag ttcaggccga cctgtacttc
      361 cacaatctga aatttgatgg tgcgttcatt atcaactggc tggaacgtaa tggctttaaa
      421 tggagcgccg atggtctgcc gaacacctat aatacgatta tctctcgtat gggccaatgg
      481 tatatgattg atatctgcct gggctacaaa ggtaaacgca aaattcatac cgtgatctat
      541 gacagcctga aaaaactgcc gtttccggtg aagaaaattg cgaaagattt caaactgacc
      601 gtcctgaaag gcgatattga ctatcacaaa gaacgtccgg ttggttacaa aatcacgccg
      661 gaagaatatg cgtacattaa aaacgatatc cagattatcg cagaagctct gctgattcag
      721 tttaaacaag gcctggatcg catgaccgcc ggcagtgact ccctgaaagg tttcaaagat
      781 atcatcacca cgaaaaaatt taagaaagtg ttcccgaccc tgagcctggg tctggataaa
      841 gaagttcgtt atgcataccg cggcggtttt acgtggctga acgaccgttt caaagaaaaa
      901 gaaattggcg agggtatggt ctttgatgtg aatagtctgt atccggctca gatgtactcc
      961 cgcctgctgc cgtatggcga accgatcgtt ttcgagggta aatatgtctg ggatgaagac
     1021 tacccgctgc atattcagca catccgttgt gaatttgaac tgaaagaagg ctatattccg
     1081 accattcaaa tcaaacgtag ccgcttctat aagggtaacg aatacctgaa aagctctggc
     1141 ggtgaaatcg cagacctgtg gctgagtaac gtcgatctgg aactgatgaa agaacattac
     1201 gatctgtaca acgttgaata catctccggc ctgaaattta aagccaccac gggtctgttt
     1261 aaagatttca ttgacaaatg gacctacatc aaaaccacgt ctgaaggtgc aatcaaacag
     1321 ctggctaaac tgatgctgaa cagcctgtat ggcaaatttg catctaatcc ggatgttacc
     1381 ggtaaagtcc cgtacctgaa agaaaatggc gctctgggtt ttcgcctggg cgaagaagaa
     1441 accaaagatc cggtgtatac gccgatgggt gttttcatta ccgcgtgggc acgttacacc
     1501 accatcaccg ccgcacaagc gtgctatgac cgcattatct actgtgatac cgactcaatt
     1561 catctgaccg gcacggaaat cccggatgtg attaaagata tcgttgaccc gaaaaaactg
     1621 ggttattggg cacacgaatc gacctttaaa cgtgctaaat acctgcgcca gaaaacgtac
     1681 atccaagaca tctacatgaa agaagtcgat ggcaaactgg tggaaggttc accggatgac
     1741 tataccgaca ttaaattttc ggtgaaatgc gccggcatga ccgataaaat taagaaagaa
     1801 gtgacgttcg aaaatttcaa agtgggtttc agtcgcaaaa tgaaaccgaa accggtccaa
     1861 gttccgggcg gcgttgtgct ggtcgatgac accttcacga tcaaataagc tttgagacca
     1921 ctcatcgcga ctagtagcgg ccgctgcagt ccggcaaaaa agggcaaggt gtcaccaccc
     1981 tgcccttttt ctttaaaacc gaaaagatta cttcgcgtta tgcaggcttc ctcgctcact
     2041 gactcgctgc gctcggtcgt tcggctgcgg cgagcggtat cagctcactc aaaggcggta
     2101 atacggttat ccacagaatc aggggataac gcaggaaaga acatgtgagc aaaaggccag
     2161 caaaaggcca ggaaccgtaa aaaggccgcg ttgctggcgt ttttccacag gctccgcccc
     2221 cctgacgagc atcacaaaaa tcgacgctca agtcagaggt ggcgaaaccc gacaggacta
     2281 taaagatacc aggcgtttcc ccctggaagc tccctcgtgc gctctcctgt tccgaccctg
     2341 ccgcttaccg gatacctgtc cgcctttctc ccttcgggaa gcgtggcgct ttctcatagc
     2401 tcacgctgta ggtatctcag ttcggtgtag gtcgttcgct ccaagctggg ctgtgtgcac
     2461 gaaccccccg ttcagcccga ccgctgcgcc ttatccggta actatcgtct tgagtccaac
     2521 ccggtaagac acgacttatc gccactggca gcagccactg gtaacaggat tagcagagcg
     2581 aggtatgtag gcggtgctac agagttcttg aagtggtggc ctaactacgg ctacactaga
     2641 agaacagtat ttggtatctg cgctctgctg aagccagtta ccttcggaaa aagagttggt
     2701 agctcttgat ccggcaaaca aaccaccgct ggtagcggtg gtttttttgt ttgcaagcag
     2761 cagattacgc gcagaaaaaa aggatctcaa gaagatcctt tgatcttttc tacggggtct
     2821 gacgctcagt ggaacgaaaa ctcacgttaa gggattttgg tcatgagatt atcaaaaagg
     2881 atcttcacct agatcctttt aaattaaaaa tgaagtttta aatcaatcta aagtatatat
     2941 gagtaaactt ggtctgacag ctcgaggctt ggattctcac caataaaaaa cgcccggcgg
     3001 caaccgagcg ttctgaacaa atccagatgg agttctgagg tcattactgg atctatcaac
     3061 aggagtccaa gcgagctcga tatcaaatta cgccccgccc tgccactcat cgcagtactg
     3121 ttgtaattca ttaagcattc tgccgacatg gaagccatca caaacggcat gatgaacctg
     3181 aatcgccagc ggcatcagca ccttgtcgcc ttgcgtataa tatttgccca tggtgaaaac
     3241 gggggcgaag aagttgtcca tattggccac gtttaaatca aaactggtga aactcaccca
     3301 gggattggct gaaacgaaaa acatattctc aataaaccct ttagggaaat aggccaggtt
     3361 ttcaccgtaa cacgccacat cttgcgaata tatgtgtaga aactgccgga aatcgtcgtg
     3421 gtattcactc cagagcgatg aaaacgtttc agtttgctca tggaaaacgg tgtaacaagg
     3481 gtgaacacta tcccatatca ccagctcacc gtctttcatt gccatacgaa attccggatg
     3541 agcattcatc aggcgggcaa gaatgtgaat aaaggccgga taaaacttgt gcttattttt
     3601 ctttacggtc tttaaaaagg ccgtaatatc cagctgaacg gtctggttat aggtacattg
     3661 agcaactgac tgaaatgcct caaaatgttc tttacgatgc cattgggata tatcaacggt
     3721 ggtatatcca gtgatttttt tctccatttt agcttcctta gctcctgaaa atctcgataa
     3781 ctcaaaaaat acgcccggta gtgatcttat ttcattatgg tgaaagttgg aacctcttac
     3841 gtgcccgatc aactcgagtg ccacctgacg tctaagaaac cattattatc atgacattaa
     3901 cctataaaaa taggcgtatc acgaggcaga atttcagata aaaaaaatcc ttagctttcg
     3961 ctaaggatga tttctggaat tcgcggccgc ttctagagcg atgagtctgg gttgaaggct
     4021 ctcaagggca tcggtcgaga tcccggtgcc taatgagtga gctaacttac attaattgcg
     4081 ttgcgctcac tgcccgcttt ccagtcggga aacctgtcgt gccagctgca ttaatgaatc
     4141 ggccaacgcg cggggagagg cggtttgcgt attgggcgcc agggtggttt ttcttttcac
     4201 cagtgagact ggcaacagct gattgccctt caccgcctgg ccctgagaga gttgcagcaa
     4261 gcggtccacg ctggtttgcc ccagcaggcg aaaatcctgt ttgatggtgg ttaacggcgg
     4321 gatataacat gagctgtctt cggtatcgtc gtatcccact accgagatat ccgcaccaac
     4381 gcgcagcccg gactcggtaa tggcgcgcat tgcgcccagc gccatctgat cgttggcaac
     4441 cagcatcgca gtgggaacga tgccctcatt cagcatttgc atggtttgtt gaaaaccgga
     4501 catggcactc cagtcgcctt cccgttccgc tatcggctga atttgattgc gagtgagata
     4561 tttatgccag ccagccagac gcagacgcgc cgagacagaa cttaatgggc ccgctaacag
     4621 cgcgatttgc tggtgaccca atgcgaccag atgctccacg cccagtcgcg taccgtcttc
     4681 atgggagaaa ataatactgt tgatgggtgt ctggtcagag acatcaagaa ataacgccgg
     4741 aacattagtg caggcagctt ccacagcaat ggcatcctgg tcatccagcg gatagttaat
     4801 gatcagccca ctgacgcgtt gcgcgagaag attgtgcacc gccgctttac aggcttcgac
     4861 gccgcttcgt tctaccatcg acaccaccac gctggcaccc agttgatcgg cgcgagattt
     4921 aatcgccgcg acaatttgcg acggcgcgtg cagggccaga ctggaggtgg caacgccaat
     4981 cagcaacgac tgtttgcccg ccagttgttg tgccacgcgg ttgggaatgt aattcagctc
     5041 cgccatcgcc gcttccactt tttcccgcgt tttcgcagaa acgtggctgg cctggttcac
     5101 cacgcgggaa acggtctgat aagagacacc ggcatactct gcgacatcgt ataacgttac
     5161 tggtttcaca ttcaccaccc tgaattgact ctcttccggg cgctatcatg ccataccgcg
     5221 aaaggttttg cgccattcga tggtgtccgg gatctcgacg ctctccctta tgcgactcct
     5281 gcattaggaa gcagcccagt agtaggttga ggccgttgag caccgccgcc gcaaggaatg
     5341 gtgcatgcaa ggagatggcg cccaacagtc ccccggccac ggggcctgcc accataccca
     5401 cgccgaaaca agcgctcatg agcccgaagt ggcgagcccg atcttcccca tcggtgatgt
     5461 cggcgatata ggcgccagca accgcacctg tggcgccggt gatgccggcc acgatgcgtc
     5521 cggcg
//
