Features (pLannotate 1.2.2; 17 found; start..end, strand, type, name):
    207..224     -  CDS            capTEV™ (fragment): composite tag for in vivo biotinylation, TEV protease cleavage, and 6xHis tagging
    237..259     -  RBS            RBS: efficient ribosome binding site from bacteriophage T7 gene 10 (Olins and Rangwala, 1989)
    274..298     -  protein_bind   lac operator: The lac repressor binds to the lac operator to inhibit transcription in E. coli. This inhibition can be relieved by adding lactose or isopropyl-β-D-thiogalactopyranoside (IPTG). lac repressor encoded by lacI
    299..317     -  promoter       T7 promoter: promoter for bacteriophage T7 RNA polymerase
    339..618     +  CDS            TcR (fragment): tetracycline efflux protein; tet; confers resistance to tetracycline
    626..703     +  promoter       lacI promoter: lacI
    704..1785    +  CDS            lacI: lac repressor; lacI; The lac repressor binds to the lac operator to inhibit transcription in E. coli. This inhibition can be relieved by adding lactose or isopropyl-β-D-thiogalactopyranoside (IPTG).
   1798..1819    +  protein_bind   CAP binding site: CAP binding activates transcription in the presence of cAMP. E. coli catabolite activator protein
   1874..1895    -  misc_feature   BioBrick prefix: BioBrick prefix for parts that do not start with "ATG"
   1898..1941    +  terminator     bacterial terminator: putative bacterial transcription terminator
   2027..2124    +  promoter       cat promoter: promoter of the E. coli cat gene encoding chloramphenicol acetyltransferase
   2125..2781    +  CDS            cat: CAT_ECOLX - Experimental evidence at protein level: Swiss-Prot protein existence level 1. This enzyme is an effector of chloramphenicol resistance in bacteria. From Escherichia coli. This protein is used as a marker in many commonly used cloning vectors, such as pACYC184.
   2805..2899    +  terminator     lambda t0 terminator: transcription terminator from phage lambda
   3082..3670    +  rep_origin     ori: high-copy-number ColE1/pMB1/pBR322/pUC origin of replication
   3865..3922    -  terminator     his operon terminator: This putative transcriptin terminator from the E. coli his operon has a 2-bp deletion introduced during synthesis. Its efficiency has not been determined.
   3923..3942    -  misc_feature   BioBrick suffix: universal suffix for all parts
   3967..158     -  CDS            2 (across the origin): DPOL_BPPH2 - Experimental evidence at protein level: Swiss-Prot protein existence level 1. Polymerase responsible for protein-primed viral DNA replication by strand displacement with high processivity and fidelity (PubMed:3863101) (PubMed:2498321). To start replication, the DNA polymerase forms a heterodimer with a free primer terminal protein (TP), recognizes the replication origins at both 5' ends of the linear chromosome, and initiates replication using as primer the OH-group of Ser-232 of the TP (PubMed:22210885). This polymerase possesses three enzymatic activities: DNA synthesis (polymer
>Addgene plasmid #229030 | pTE5415 | addgene full sequence | sequence record 466058 | Addgene NGS Result
GCCTGAACTTTCAGCACCCACGCCATAAATTCATCCAGCGAGTTGCCAATTTTATATTCTGAATGGTCTT
CGATGTTCATATAACCATAGGCCCAGACACGGCAATCTTCAACTTTCGTCGTCGTTTCAAAATCGCAGCT
GTACATTTTACGCGGCATTCGAGACCCATGACGACCTTCGATATGGCCGCTGCTGTGATGATGATGATGA
TGATGATGATGATGGCCCATGGTATATCTCCTTCTTAAAGTTAAACAAAATTATTTCTAGAGGGGAATTG
TTATCCGCTCACAATTCCCCTATAGTGAGTCGTATTAATTTCGCGGGATCGAGATCTCGATCCTCTACGC
CGGACGCATCGTGGCCGGCATCACCGGCGCCACAGGTGCGGTTGCTGGCGCCTATATCGCCGACATCACC
GATGGGGAAGATCGGGCTCGCCACTTCGGGCTCATGAGCGCTTGTTTCGGCGTGGGTATGGTGGCAGGCC
CCGTGGCCGGGGGACTGTTGGGCGCCATCTCCTTGCATGCACCATTCCTTGCGGCGGCGGTGCTCAACGG
CCTCAACCTACTACTGGGCTGCTTCCTAATGCAGGAGTCGCATAAGGGAGAGCGTCGAGATCCCGGACAC
CATCGAATGGCGCAAAACCTTTCGCGGTATGGCATGATAGCGCCCGGAAGAGAGTCAATTCAGGGTGGTG
AATGTGAAACCAGTAACGTTATACGATGTCGCAGAGTATGCCGGTGTCTCTTATCAGACCGTTTCCCGCG
TGGTGAACCAGGCCAGCCACGTTTCTGCGAAAACGCGGGAAAAAGTGGAAGCGGCGATGGCGGAGCTGAA
TTACATTCCCAACCGCGTGGCACAACAACTGGCGGGCAAACAGTCGTTGCTGATTGGCGTTGCCACCTCC
AGTCTGGCCCTGCACGCGCCGTCGCAAATTGTCGCGGCGATTAAATCTCGCGCCGATCAACTGGGTGCCA
GCGTGGTGGTGTCGATGGTAGAACGAAGCGGCGTCGAAGCCTGTAAAGCGGCGGTGCACAATCTTCTCGC
GCAACGCGTCAGTGGGCTGATCATTAACTATCCGCTGGATGACCAGGATGCCATTGCTGTGGAAGCTGCC
TGCACTAATGTTCCGGCGTTATTTCTTGATGTCTCTGACCAGACACCCATCAACAGTATTATTTTCTCCC
ATGAAGACGGTACGCGACTGGGCGTGGAGCATCTGGTCGCATTGGGTCACCAGCAAATCGCGCTGTTAGC
GGGCCCATTAAGTTCTGTCTCGGCGCGTCTGCGTCTGGCTGGCTGGCATAAATATCTCACTCGCAATCAA
ATTCAGCCGATAGCGGAACGGGAAGGCGACTGGAGTGCCATGTCCGGTTTTCAACAAACCATGCAAATGC
TGAATGAGGGCATCGTTCCCACTGCGATGCTGGTTGCCAACGATCAGATGGCGCTGGGCGCAATGCGCGC
CATTACCGAGTCCGGGCTGCGCGTTGGTGCGGATATCTCGGTAGTGGGATACGACGATACCGAAGACAGC
TCATGTTATATCCCGCCGTTAACCACCATCAAACAGGATTTTCGCCTGCTGGGGCAAACCAGCGTGGACC
GCTTGCTGCAACTCTCTCAGGGCCAGGCGGTGAAGGGCAATCAGCTGTTGCCAGTCTCACTGGTGAAAAG
AAAAACCACCCTGGCGCCCAATACGCAAACCGCCTCTCCCCGCGCGTTGGCCGATTCATTAATGCAGCTG
GCACGACAGTTTCCCGACTGGAAAGCGGGCAGTGAGCGCAACGCAATTAATGTAAGTTAGCTCACTCATT
AGGCACCGGGATCTCGACCGATGCCCTTGAGAGCCTTCAACCCAGACTCATCGCTCTAGAAGCGGCCGCG
AATTCCAGAAATCATCCTTAGCGAAAGCTAAGGATTTTTTTTATCTGAAATTCTGCCTCGTGATACGCCT
ATTTTTATAGGTTAATGTCATGATAATAATGGTTTCTTAGACGTCAGGTGGCACTCGAGTTGATCGGGCA
CGTAAGAGGTTCCAACTTTCACCATAATGAAATAAGATCACTACCGGGCGTATTTTTTGAGTTATCGAGA
TTTTCAGGAGCTAAGGAAGCTAAAATGGAGAAAAAAATCACTGGATATACCACCGTTGATATATCCCAAT
GGCATCGTAAAGAACATTTTGAGGCATTTCAGTCAGTTGCTCAATGTACCTATAACCAGACCGTTCAGCT
GGATATTACGGCCTTTTTAAAGACCGTAAAGAAAAATAAGCACAAGTTTTATCCGGCCTTTATTCACATT
CTTGCCCGCCTGATGAATGCTCATCCGGAATTTCGTATGGCAATGAAAGACGGTGAGCTGGTGATATGGG
ATAGTGTTCACCCTTGTTACACCGTTTTCCATGAGCAAACTGAAACGTTTTCATCACTCTGGAGTGAATA
CCACGACGATTTCCGGCAGTTTCTACACATATATTCGCAAGATGTGGCGTGTTACGGTGAAAACCTGGCC
TATTTCCCTAAAGGGTTTATTGAGAATATGTTTTTCGTATCAGCCAATCCCTGGGTGAGTTTCACCAGTT
TTGATTTAAACGTGGCCAATATGGACAACTTCTTCGCCCCCGTTTTCACCATGGGCAAATATTATACGCA
AGGCGACAAGGTGCTGATGCCGCTGGCGATTCAGGTTCATCATGCCGTTTGTGATGGCTTCCATGTCGGC
AGAATGCTTAATGAATTACAACAGTACTGCGACGAGTGGCAGGGCGGGGCGTAATTTGATATCGAGCTCG
CTTGGACTCCTGTTGATAGATCCAGTAATGACCTCAGAACTCCATCTGGATTTGTTCAGAACGCTCGGTT
GCCGCCGGGCGTTTTTTATTGGTGAGAATCCAAGCCTCGAGCTGTCAGACCAAGTTTACTCATATATACT
TTAGATTGATTTAAAACTTCATTTTTAATTTAAAAGGATCTAGGTGAAGATCCTTTTTGATAATCTCATG
ACCAAAATCCCTTAACGTGAGTTTTCGTTCCACTGAGCGTCAGACCCCGTAGAAAAGATCAAAGGATCTT
CTTGAGATCCTTTTTTTCTGCGCGTAATCTGCTGCTTGCAAACAAAAAAACCACCGCTACCAGCGGTGGT
TTGTTTGCCGGATCAAGAGCTACCAACTCTTTTTCCGAAGGTAACTGGCTTCAGCAGAGCGCAGATACCA
AATACTGTTCTTCTAGTGTAGCCGTAGTTAGGCCACCACTTCAAGAACTCTGTAGCACCGCCTACATACC
TCGCTCTGCTAATCCTGTTACCAGTGGCTGCTGCCAGTGGCGATAAGTCGTGTCTTACCGGGTTGGACTC
AAGACGATAGTTACCGGATAAGGCGCAGCGGTCGGGCTGAACGGGGGGTTCGTGCACACAGCCCAGCTTG
GAGCGAACGACCTACACCGAACTGAGATACCTACAGCGTGAGCTATGAGAAAGCGCCACGCTTCCCGAAG
GGAGAAAGGCGGACAGGTATCCGGTAAGCGGCAGGGTCGGAACAGGAGAGCGCACGAGGGAGCTTCCAGG
GGGAAACGCCTGGTATCTTTATAGTCCTGTCGGGTTTCGCCACCTCTGACTTGAGCGTCGATTTTTGTGA
TGCTCGTCAGGGGGGCGGAGCCTGTGGAAAAACGCCAGCAACGCGGCCTTTTTACGGTTCCTGGCCTTTT
GCTGGCCTTTTGCTCACATGTTCTTTCCTGCGTTATCCCCTGATTCTGTGGATAACCGTATTACCGCCTT
TGAGTGAGCTGATACCGCTCGCCGCAGCCGAACGACCGAGCGCAGCGAGTCAGTGAGCGAGGAAGCCTGC
ATAACGCGAAGTAATCTTTTCGGTTTTAAAGAAAAAGGGCAGGGTGGTGACACCTTGCCCTTTTTTGCCG
GACTGCAGCGGCCGCTACTAGTCGCGATGAGTGGTCTCAAAGCTTATTTGATCGTGAAGGTGTCATCGAC
CAGCACAACGCCGCCCGGAACTTGGACCGGTTTCGGTTTCATTTTGCGACTGAAACCCACTTTGAAATTT
TCGAACGTCACTTCTTTCTTAATTTTATCGGTCATGCCGGCGCATTTCACCGAAAATTTAATGTCGGTAT
AGTCATCCGGTGAACCTTCCACCAGTTTGCCATCGACTTCTTTCATGTAGATGTCTTGGATGTACGTTTT
CTGGCGCAGGTATTTAGCACGTTTAAAGGTCGATTCGTGTGCCCAATAACCCAGTTTTTTCGGGTCAACG
ATATCTTTAATCACATCCGGGATTTCCGTGCCGGTCAGATGAATTGAGTCGGTATCACAGTAGATAATGC
GGTCATAGCACGCTTGTGCGGCGGTGATGGTGGTGTAACGTGCCCACGCGGTAATGAAAACACCCATCGG
CGTATACACCGGATCTTTGGTTTCTTCTTCGCCCAGGCGAAAACCCAGAGCGCCATTTTCTTTCAGGTAC
GGGACTTTACCGGTAACATCCGGATTAGATGCAAATTTGCCATACAGGCTGTTCAGCATCAGTTTAGCCA
GCTGTTTGATTGCACCTTCAGACGTGGTTTTGATGTAGGTCCATTTGTCAATGAAATCTTTAAACAGACC
CGTGGTGGCTTTAAATTTCAGGCCGGAGATGTATTCAACGTTGTACAGATCGTAATGTTCTTTCATCAGT
TCCAGATCGACGTTACTCAGCCACAGGTCTGCGATTTCACCGCCAGAGCTTTTCAGGTATTCGTTACCCT
TATAGAAGCGGCTACGTTTGATTTGAATGGTCGGAATATAGCCTTCTTTCAGTTCAAATTCACAACGGAT
GTGCTGAATATGCAGCGGGTAGTCTTCATCCCAGACATATTTACCCTCGAAAACGATCGGTTCGCCATAC
GGCAGCAGGCGGGAGTACATCTGAGCCGGATACAGACTATTCACATCAAAGACCATACCCTCGCCAATTT
CTTTTTCTTTGAAACGGTCGTTCAGCCACGTAAAACCGCCGCGGTATGCATAACGAACTTCTTTATCCAG
ACCCAGGCTCAGGGTCGGGAACACTTTCTTAAATTTTTTCGTGGTGATGATATCTTTGAAACCTTTCAGG
GAGTCACTGCCGGCGGTCATGCGATCCAGGCCTTGTTTAAACTGAATCAGCAGAGCTTCTGCGATAATCT
GGATATCGTTTTTAATGTACGCATATTCTTCCGGCGTGATTTTGTAACCAACCGGACGTTCTTTGTGATA
GTCAATATCGCCTTTCAGGACGGTCAGTTTGAAATCTTTCGCAATTTTCTTCACCGGAAACGGCAGTTTT
TTCAGGCTGTCATAGATCACGGTATGAATTTTGCGTTTACCTTTGTAGCCCAGGCAGATATCAATCATAT
ACCATTGGCCCATACGAGAGATAATCGTATTATAGGTGTTCGGCAGACCATCGGCGCTCCATTTAAAGCC
ATTACGTTCCAGCCAGTTGATAATGAACGCACCATCAAATTTCAGATTGTGGAAGTACAGGTCG
